Addgene plasmid #36918: GST-beta-arrestin1
Depositing lab: Robert Lefkowitz. Depositing organization: Duke University. Publication: The active conformation of beta-arrestin1: direct evidence for the phosphate sensor in the N-domain and conformational differences in the active states of beta-arrestins1 and -2. Nobles KN, Guan Z, Xiao K, Oas TG, Lefkowitz RJ. J Biol Chem. 2007 Jul 20;282(29):21370-81. Epub 2007 May 18. 10.1074/jbc.M611483200 PubMed 17513300.
Backbone
  Vector backbone: pGEX-4T1
  Backbone size w/o insert (bp): 4969
  Vector type: Bacterial Expression
Growth in bacteria
  Bacterial resistance: Ampicillin, 100 μg/mL
  Growth temperature: 37°C
  Growth strain: DH5alpha
  Copy number: High Copy
Gene/Insert
  Gene/Insert name: beta-arrestin1
  Species: R. norvegicus (rat)
  Entrez Gene: Arrb1 (a.k.a. BARRES)
  Tag / fusion protein: GST (N terminal on insert)
  Cloning method: Restriction Enzyme; 5′ cloning site unknown (unknown if destroyed); 3′ cloning site unknown (unknown if destroyed)
  Sequencing primers: 5′ pGEX5'
Terms and licenses: Academic/Nonprofit Terms; Industry Terms: Not Available to Industry
How to cite: GST-beta-arrestin1 was a gift from Robert Lefkowitz (Addgene plasmid # 36918 ; http://n2t.net/addgene:36918 ; RRID:Addgene_36918)
