[The description below was written by a language model from this plasmid's Addgene catalogue record.]
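Description:
GST-beta-arrestin1 is a bacterial expression plasmid built on the pGEX-4T1 backbone (about 5 kb without the insert) and carrying the rat (R. norvegicus) beta-arrestin1 coding sequence, Arrb1, fused to an N-terminal glutathione S-transferase tag. It is maintained in E. coli as a high-copy plasmid under ampicillin selection. The restriction sites used to insert the gene are not recorded, and no feature table is provided, so the exact junctions, insert length and any linker residues cannot be stated from the record.

As a pGEX-series vector, the backbone is generally understood to drive the GST fusion from the IPTG-inducible tac promoter, with a plasmid-borne lacI repressor gene to keep expression low until induction. The 4T series places a thrombin recognition site between GST and the cloned protein. These elements are properties of the standard backbone rather than items listed in this entry. The GST moiety allows the fusion protein to be captured on glutathione resin for affinity purification, after which the tag can in principle be cleaved off to release untagged beta-arrestin1, or retained for pull-down assays with binding partners.

Beta-arrestin1 is an adaptor protein that binds phosphorylated, activated G protein-coupled receptors to mediate desensitisation, internalisation and signalling. The associated publication examines the active conformation of beta-arrestin1, its N-domain phosphate sensor, and conformational differences from beta-arrestin2. This is consistent with using the plasmid to produce recombinant protein for biochemical and structural studies.
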