>Addgene plasmid #36918 | GST-beta-arrestin1 | addgene partial sequence | sequence record 47273 | pGEX-3 5'-CCGGGAGCTGCATGTGTCAGAGG-3'
CAGTCAGTCACGATGCGGCCGCTCGAGTCGACCTATCTGTTGTTGAGGTGTGGAGAGCCGGTGCCATCAT
CCTCTTCGTCCTTGTCATCCTTCATGCCTTTCAGCCGCTGACGAGCAAAGTCCTCAAACACAATGTCGTC
ATCATTGGTGTCAAGCTCTATGAGATTGGTGTCTACTGGAGTCTCGCTCTCTGGAACTTCCCGATGTGGG
GGCTCCTCTTTAGGCTTGGGGTGCATTAAGGTAAAGGGCAGTTCCACAGCCACGTCACTGGATGCAAGGT
CTCCCAACAGGCCGCCCCGGGACACCACCAGCTTCACTTTGACTTTGTAGGAAACAATGATACCCAGGAT
TTCACGGTTGGCGCCTTCCCGCAACAGAGTGCTGGAAGCCAGATTTGTGTCTTCATGCTTGAGCTTCCCG
TCGAGGGCAAGCCCCCGCTTCTCTCTGTTGTTTGCCAGGAAGGGAGTCAGTGTGTAGACCTTGCAGAATG
TTGAGCTGGGTGCCACAGTATCATCAGCTTCCTCCATGGCCACTGGGCACTTGTACTGAGCTGTGTTGAA
GAGACAGATGTCTGCATACTGGCGCACCGAGATCTTGATCTTCTTCACAGTCTTGTTGGTGTTGTTGGTG
ACATGGACATTGACGCTGATGGGTTCTCCATGATAATAGATCTCCTTATCCAGAGATGCCTCAAGGTGCA
GGGGCTTGTCCGACATGAGGAACTGTCTGGTGGTCTCAGCCGTGGGCTGAGGGCCAGGCCTCTCAGGGGC
A
